Addgene plasmid #87098: pET28b-pvdA WT
Purpose: expresses PvdA, the ornithine hydroxylase from Pseudomonas aeruginosa
Depositing lab: Audrey Lamb. Depositing organization: University of Kansas. Publication: Two structures of an N-hydroxylating flavoprotein monooxygenase: ornithine hydroxylase from Pseudomonas aeruginosa. Olucha J, Meneely KM, Chilton AS, Lamb AL. J Biol Chem. 2011 Sep 9;286(36):31789-98. doi: 10.1074/jbc.M111.265876. Epub 2011 Jul 13. PubMed 21757711.
Backbone
  Vector backbone: pET28b
  Backbone manufacturer: novagen
  Backbone size w/o insert (bp): 5368
  Total vector size (bp): 6700
  Vector type: Bacterial Expression
Growth in bacteria
  Bacterial resistance: Kanamycin, 50 μg/mL
  Growth temperature: 37°C
  Growth strain: DH5alpha
  Growth instructions: 3-4 hours growth after induction
  Copy number: High Copy
Gene/Insert
  Gene/Insert name: pvdA WT
  Species: Pseudomonas aeruginosa PAO1
  Insert size (bp): 1332
  Promoter: T7
  Tag / fusion protein: his-tag (N terminal on backbone)
  Cloning method: Restriction Enzyme; 5′ cloning site NdeI (not destroyed); 3′ cloning site HindIII (not destroyed)
  Sequencing primers: 5′ pet upstream; 3′ T7 reverse
Terms and licenses: Academic/Nonprofit Terms; Industry Terms: Not Available to Industry
Depositor comments: Biochemistry, 2007, 46, 11930-11937, PMC2597334 Biochemistry 2009, 48, 4371-4376, PMC2710847
How to cite: pET28b-pvdA WT was a gift from Audrey Lamb (Addgene plasmid # 87098 ; http://n2t.net/addgene:87098 ; RRID:Addgene_87098)
