[The description below was written by a language model from this plasmid's Addgene catalogue record and pLannotate feature annotations shown in this document.]
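Description:
pET28b-pvdA WT is a bacterial expression plasmid built on the Novagen pET28b backbone and carrying the wild-type pvdA gene from Pseudomonas aeruginosa PAO1. It is selected with kanamycin through the aph(3')-Ia KanR cassette and replicates from a ColE1/pBR322-type origin. The catalogue lists it as high copy, although the backbone also retains the rop gene and bom region, which in pBR322-derived vectors moderate copy number and permit mobilisation respectively. An f1 origin is present as well. Small fragments annotated as TcR, an AmpR promoter piece and a predicted E. coli ORF appear to be backbone remnants rather than functional parts.

The roughly 1.3 kb pvdA coding sequence was inserted between NdeI and HindIII, both retained, downstream of a T7 promoter with an adjacent lac operator and the T7 gene 10 ribosome binding site. Cloning at NdeI places the gene in frame with the backbone's N-terminal His tag (picked up in the annotation as a short fragment of a composite His-containing tag) followed by a thrombin cleavage site, so the tag can be used for affinity purification and then removed. A plasmid-borne lacI gene supplies repressor, making transcription inducible with IPTG in a host that provides T7 RNA polymerase, and a T7 terminator closes the unit. The His-tag fragment annotated downstream of the insert is the vector's optional C-terminal tag; the record does not state that it is fused to PvdA.

PvdA is a flavin-dependent, NADPH-specific ornithine hydroxylase that converts L-ornithine to N5-hydroxyornithine, the first step toward hydroxamate siderophores such as pyoverdin. The plasmid is used to produce recombinant enzyme, and the associated work concerns its structure and biochemistry. The sequenced record is 6,636 nt, slightly shorter than the listed 6,700 bp total.
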