Features (pLannotate 1.2.2; 21 found; start..end, strand, type, name):
    517..534     +  CDS            9xHis (fragment): 9xHis affinity tag
    544..593     +  CDS            SET1 (fragment): solubility-enhancement tag derived from T7 phage gene 10B
    601..648     +  terminator     T7 terminator: transcription terminator for bacteriophage T7 RNA polymerase
    685..1113    +  rep_origin     f1 ori (sequence partly withheld): f1 bacteriophage origin of replication; arrow indicates direction of (+) strand synthesis
   1166..1223    +  promoter       AmpR promoter (fragment): bla
   1232..2047    -  CDS            KanR: aminoglycoside phosphotransferase; aph(3')-Ia; confers resistance to kanamycin in bacteria or G418 (Geneticin®) in eukaryotes
   2169..2757    +  rep_origin     ori: high-copy-number ColE1/pMB1/pBR322/pUC origin of replication
   2943..3082    -  misc_feature   bom: basis of mobility region from pBR322
   3184..3375    -  CDS            rop: Rop protein, which maintains plasmids at low copy number; rop
   3392..3772    +  CDS            YPB1_ECOLX: Protein predicted: Swiss-Prot protein existence level 4. From Escherichia coli.
   3844..4135    -  CDS            TcR (fragment): tetracycline efflux protein; tet; confers resistance to tetracycline
   4150..4171    -  protein_bind   CAP binding site: CAP binding activates transcription in the presence of cAMP. E. coli catabolite activator protein
   4184..5266    -  CDS            lacI: lac repressor; lacI; The lac repressor binds to the lac operator to inhibit transcription in E. coli. This inhibition can be relieved by adding lactose or isopropyl-β-D-thiogalactopyranoside (IPTG).
   5267..5344    -  promoter       lacI promoter: lacI
   5352..5631    -  CDS            TcR (fragment): tetracycline efflux protein; tet; confers resistance to tetracycline
   5653..5671    +  promoter       T7 promoter: promoter for bacteriophage T7 RNA polymerase
   5672..5696    +  protein_bind   lac operator: The lac repressor binds to the lac operator to inhibit transcription in E. coli. This inhibition can be relieved by adding lactose or isopropyl-β-D-thiogalactopyranoside (IPTG). lac repressor encoded by lacI
   5711..5733    +  RBS            RBS: efficient ribosome binding site from bacteriophage T7 gene 10 (Olins and Rangwala, 1989)
   5752..5768    +  CDS            capTEV™ (fragment): composite tag for in vivo biotinylation, TEV protease cleavage, and 6xHis tagging
   5779..5796    +  CDS            thrombin site: thrombin recognition and cleavage site
   5800..492     +  CDS            pvdA (across the origin): PVDA_PSEAE - Also known as pvd-1. Experimental evidence at protein level: Swiss-Prot protein existence level 1. Catalyzes the conversion of L-ornithine to N(5)- hydroxyornithine, the first step in the biosynthesis of all hydroxamate-containing siderophores, such as pyoverdin. Pyoverdin is a hydroxamate siderophore composed of a 6,7-dihydroxyquinoline-containing fluorescent chromophore joined to the N-terminus of a partly cyclic octapeptide (D-Ser-L-Arg-D-Ser-L-N(5)-OH-Orn-L-Lys-L-N(5)-OH-Orn-L-Thr- L-Thr in strain PAO1). Specific for NADPH, which plays a role in stabilization of the C4a-hydrop
>Addgene plasmid #87098 | pET28b-pvdA WT | addgene full sequence | sequence record 173997 | Addgene NGS Result
TACCACAACACCAACTATTCGGTGGTGGATACCGACCTGATCGAGCGCATCTACGGCGTCTTCTACCGCC
AGAAAGTCTCCGGCATCCCGCGCCACGCCTTCCGTTGCATGACCACCGTGGAGCGCGCGACCGCCACCGC
CCAGGGCATCGAGCTGGCGTTGCGCGACGCCGGTAGCGGCGAGCTAAGCGTAGAGACCTACGACGCAGTG
ATCCTGGCCACCGGCTATGAGCGCCAGTTGCACCGCCAACTGCTCGAACCGCTGGCGGAGTACCTCGGCG
ACCACGAGATCGGCCGCGACTACCGCCTGCAGACCGACGAGCGCTGCAAGGTGGCGATCTACGCGCAGGG
CTTCAGCCAGGCCAGCCATGGCCTCAGCGACACCCTGCTGTCGGTGCTGCCGGTGCGTGCCGAGGAAATC
TCCGGCTCCCTGTACCAGCACCTGAAGCCCGGTACTGCGGCCCGCGCCCTGCACGAGCACGCCCTGGCCA
GCTGAAAGCTTGCGGCCGCACTCGAGCACCACCACCACCACCACTGAGATCCGGCTGCTAACAAAGCCCG
AAAGGAAGCTGAGTTGGCTGCTGCCACCGCTGAGCAATAACTAGCATAACCCCTTGGGGCCTCTAAACGG
GTCTTGAGGGGTTTTTTGCTGAAAGGAGGAACTATATCCGGATTGGCGAATGGG
[124 nt withheld, positions 685-808]
C
[91 nt withheld, positions 810-900]
A
[49 nt withheld, positions 902-950]
CCTTTGACGTTGGAGTCCACGTTCTTT
[37 nt withheld, positions 978-1014]
ACCCTATCTCGGTCTATTCTTTTGATTTATAAGGGATTTTGCCGATTTCGGCCTATTGGTTAAAAAATGA
GCTGATTTAACAAAAATTTAACGCGAATTTTAACAAAATATTAACGCTTACAATTTAGGTGGCACTTTTC
GGGGAAATGTGCGCGGAACCCCTATTTGTTTATTTTTCTAAATACATTCAAATATGTATCCGCTCATGAA
TTAATTCTTAGAAAAACTCATCGAGCATCAAATGAAACTGCAATTTATTCATATCAGGATTATCAATACC
ATATTTTTGAAAAAGCCGTTTCTGTAATGAAGGAGAAAACTCACCGAGGCAGTTCCATAGGATGGCAAGA
TCCTGGTATCGGTCTGCGATTCCGACTCGTCCAACATCAATACAACCTATTAATTTCCCCTCGTCAAAAA
TAAGGTTATCAAGTGAGAAATCACCATGAGTGACGACTGAATCCGGTGAGAATGGCAAAAGTTTATGCAT
TTCTTTCCAGACTTGTTCAACAGGCCAGCCATTACGCTCGTCATCAAAATCACTCGCATCAACCAAACCG
TTATTCATTCGTGATTGCGCCTGAGCGAGACGAAATACGCGATCGCTGTTAAAAGGACAATTACAAACAG
GAATCGAATGCAACCGGCGCAGGAACACTGCCAGCGCATCAACAATATTTTCACCTGAATCAGGATATTC
TTCTAATACCTGGAATGCTGTTTTCCCGGGGATCGCAGTGGTGAGTAACCATGCATCATCAGGAGTACGG
ATAAAATGCTTGATGGTCGGAAGAGGCATAAATTCCGTCAGCCAGTTTAGTCTGACCATCTCATCTGTAA
CATCATTGGCAACGCTACCTTTGCCATGTTTCAGAAACAACTCTGGCGCATCGGGCTTCCCATACAATCG
ATAGATTGTCGCACCTGATTGCCCGACATTATCGCGAGCCCATTTATACCCATATAAATCAGCATCCATG
TTGGAATTTAATCGCGGCCTAGAGCAAGACGTTTCCCGTTGAATATGGCTCATAACACCCCTTGTATTAC
TGTTTATGTAAGCAGACAGTTTTATTGTTCATGACCAAAATCCCTTAACGTGAGTTTTCGTTCCACTGAG
CGTCAGACCCCGTAGAAAAGATCAAAGGATCTTCTTGAGATCCTTTTTTTCTGCGCGTAATCTGCTGCTT
GCAAACAAAAAAACCACCGCTACCAGCGGTGGTTTGTTTGCCGGATCAAGAGCTACCAACTCTTTTTCCG
AAGGTAACTGGCTTCAGCAGAGCGCAGATACCAAATACTGTCCTTCTAGTGTAGCCGTAGTTAGGCCACC
ACTTCAAGAACTCTGTAGCACCGCCTACATACCTCGCTCTGCTAATCCTGTTACCAGTGGCTGCTGCCAG
TGGCGATAAGTCGTGTCTTACCGGGTTGGACTCAAGACGATAGTTACCGGATAAGGCGCAGCGGTCGGGC
TGAACGGGGGGTTCGTGCACACAGCCCAGCTTGGAGCGAACGACCTACACCGAACTGAGATACCTACAGC
GTGAGCTATGAGAAAGCGCCACGCTTCCCGAAGGGAGAAAGGCGGACAGGTATCCGGTAAGCGGCAGGGT
CGGAACAGGAGAGCGCACGAGGGAGCTTCCAGGGGGAAACGCCTGGTATCTTTATAGTCCTGTCGGGTTT
CGCCACCTCTGACTTGAGCGTCGATTTTTGTGATGCTCGTCAGGGGGGCGGAGCCTATGGAAAAACGCCA
GCAACGCGGCCTTTTTACGGTTCCTGGCCTTTTGCTGGCCTTTTGCTCACATGTTCTTTCCTGCGTTATC
CCCTGATTCTGTGGATAACCGTATTACCGCCTTTGAGTGAGCTGATACCGCTCGCCGCAGCCGAACGACC
GAGCGCAGCGAGTCAGTGAGCGAGGAAGCGGAAGAGCGCCTGATGCGGTATTTTCTCCTTACGCATCTGT
GCGGTATTTCACACCGCAATGGTGCACTCTCAGTACAATCTGCTCTGATGCCGCATAGTTAAGCCAGTAT
ACACTCCGCTATCGCTACGTGACTGGGTCATGGCTGCGCCCCGACACCCGCCAACACCCGCTGACGCGCC
CTGACGGGCTTGTCTGCTCCCGGCATCCGCTTACAGACAAGCTGTGACCGTCTCCGGGAGCTGCATGTGT
CAGAGGTTTTCACCGTCATCACCGAAACGCGCGAGGCAGCTGCGGTAAAGCTCATCAGCGTGGTCGTGAA
GCGATTCACAGATGTCTGCCTGTTCATCCGCGTCCAGCTCGTTGAGTTTCTCCAGAAGCGTTAATGTCTG
GCTTCTGATAAAGCGGGCCATGTTAAGGGCGGTTTTTTCCTGTTTGGTCACTGATGCCTCCGTGTAAGGG
GGATTTCTGTTCATGGGGGTAATGATACCGATGAAACGAGAGAGGATGCTCACGATACGGGTTACTGATG
ATGAACATGCCCGGTTACTGGAACGTTGTGAGGGTAAACAACTGGCGGTATGGATGCGGCGGGACCAGAG
AAAAATCACTCAGGGTCAATGCCAGCGCTTCGTTAATACAGATGTAGGTGTTCCACAGGGTAGCCAGCAG
CATCCTGCGATGCAGATCCGGAACATAATGGTGCAGGGCGCTGACTTCCGCGTTTCCAGACTTTACGAAA
CACGGAAACCGAAGACCATTCATGTTGTTGCTCAGGTCGCAGACGTTTTGCAGCAGCAGTCGCTTCACGT
TCGCTCGCGTATCGGTGATTCATTCTGCTAACCAGTAAGGCAACCCCGCCAGCCTAGCCGGGTCCTCAAC
GACAGGAGCACGATCATGCGCACCCGTGGGGCCGCCATGCCGGCGATAATGGCCTGCTTCTCGCCGAAAC
GTTTGGTGGCGGGACCAGTGACGAAGGCTTGAGCGAGGGCGTGCAAGATTCCGAATACCGCAAGCGACAG
GCCGATCATCGTCGCGCTCCAGCGAAAGCGGTCCTCGCCGAAAATGACCCAGAGCGCTGCCGGCACCTGT
CCTACGAGTTGCATGATAAAGAAGACAGTCATAAGTGCGGCGACGATAGTCATGCCCCGCGCCCACCGGA
AGGAGCTGACTGGGTTGAAGGCTCTCAAGGGCATCGGTCGAGATCCCGGTGCCTAATGAGTGAGCTAACT
TACATTAATTGCGTTGCGCTCACTGCCCGCTTTCCAGTCGGGAAACCTGTCGTGCCAGCTGCATTAATGA
ATCGGCCAACGCGCGGGGAGAGGCGGTTTGCGTATTGGGCGCCAGGGTGGTTTTTCTTTTCACCAGTGAG
ACGGGCAACAGCTGATTGCCCTTCACCGCCTGGCCCTGAGAGAGTTGCAGCAAGCGGTCCACGCTGGTTT
GCCCCAGCAGGCGAAAATCCTGTTTGATGGTGGTTAACGGCGGGATATAACATGAGCTGTCTTCGGTATC
GTCGTATCCCACTACCGAGATATCCGCACCAACGCGCAGCCCGGACTCGGTAATGGCGCGCATTGCGCCC
AGCGCCATCTGATCGTTGGCAACCAGCATCGCAGTGGGAACGATGCCCTCATTCAGCATTTGCATGGTTT
GTTGAAAACCGGACATGGCACTCCAGTCGCCTTCCCGTTCCGCTATCGGCTGAATTTGATTGCGAGTGAG
ATATTTATGCCAGCCAGCCAGACGCAGACGCGCCGAGACAGAACTTAATGGGCCCGCTAACAGCGCGATT
TGCTGGTGACCCAATGCGACCAGATGCTCCACGCCCAGTCGCGTACCGTCTTCATGGGAGAAAATAATAC
TGTTGATGGGTGTCTGGTCAGAGACATCAAGAAATAACGCCGGAACATTAGTGCAGGCAGCTTCCACAGC
AATGGCATCCTGGTCATCCAGCGGATAGTTAATGATCAGCCCACTGACGCGTTGCGCGAGAAGATTGTGC
ACCGCCGCTTTACAGGCTTCGACGCCGCTTCGTTCTACCATCGACACCACCACGCTGGCACCCAGTTGAT
CGGCGCGAGATTTAATCGCCGCGACAATTTGCGACGGCGCGTGCAGGGCCAGACTGGAGGTGGCAACGCC
AATCAGCAACGACTGTTTGCCCGCCAGTTGTTGTGCCACGCGGTTGGGAATGTAATTCAGCTCCGCCATC
GCCGCTTCCACTTTTTCCCGCGTTTTCGCAGAAACGTGGCTGGCCTGGTTCACCACGCGGGAAACGGTCT
GATAAGAGACACCGGCATACTCTGCGACATCGTATAACGTTACTGGTTTCACATTCACCACCCTGAATTG
ACTCTCTTCCGGGCGCTATCATGCCATACCGCGAAAGGTTTTGCGCCATTCGATGGTGTCCGGGATCTCG
ACGCTCTCCCTTATGCGACTCCTGCATTAGGAAGCAGCCCAGTAGTAGGTTGAGGCCGTTGAGCACCGCC
GCCGCAAGGAATGGTGCATGCAAGGAGATGGCGCCCAACAGTCCCCCGGCCACGGGGCCTGCCACCATAC
CCACGCCGAAACAAGCGCTCATGAGCCCGAAGTGGCGAGCCCGATCTTCCCCATCGGTGATGTCGGCGAT
ATAGGCGCCAGCAACCGCACCTGTGGCGCCGGTGATGCCGGCCACGATGCGTCCGGCGTAGAGGATCGAG
ATCTCGATCCCGCGAAATTAATACGACTCACTATAGGGGAATTGTGAGCGGATAACAATTCCCCTCTAGA
AATAATTTTGTTTAACTTTAAGAAGGAGATATACCATGGGCAGCAGCCATCATCATCATCATCACAGCAG
CGGCCTGGTGCCGCGCGGCAGCCATATGACTCAGGCAACTGCAACCGCCGTGGTTCACGATCTCATCGGT
GTCGGCTTCGGCCCTTCCAATATCGCCCTGGCGATTGCCCTCCAGGAACGGGCCCAGGCGCAGGGCGCCC
TGGAAGTGCTGTTCCTGGACAAGCAGGGCGACTACCGCTGGCACGGCAACACCCTGGTGTCGCAGAGCGA
GTTGCAGATCTCCTTCCTCAAGGACCTGGTGTCCCTGCGCAACCCCACCAGTCCGTATTCCTTCGTCAAC
TACCTGCACAAGCACGATCGTCTGGTCGACTTCATCAACCTGGGCACCTTCTATCCCTGCCGGATGGAGT
TCAACGACTACCTGCGCTGGGTCGCCAGCCACTTCCAGGAGCAGAGCCGCTACGGCGAAGAGGTCCTGCG
CATCGAGCCGATGCTGAGCGCCGGCCAGGTCGAGGCGCTGCGGGTGATCTCGCGCAACGCCGACGGCGAG
GAGCTGGTGCGCACCACCCGCGCCCTGGTGGTCAGTCCCGGCGGCACCCCGCGTATCCCGCAGGTGTTCC
GTGCGCTCAAGGGCGACGGCCGGGTGTTCCACCACAGCCAGTACCTGGAACACATGGCCAAGCAGCCCTG
CAGCAGTGGCAAGCCGATGAAGATCGCCATTATCGGCGGCGGGCAGAGCGCGGCGGAGGCCTTCATCGAC
CTCAACGACAGCTACCCGTCGGTGCAGGCCGACATGATCCTGCGTGCCTCGGCGCTCAAGCCGGCGGACG
ATAGCCCGTTCGTCAACGAAGTGTTCGCGCCGAAGTTCACCGATCTCATCTACAGCCGCGAACATGCCGA
ACGCGAGCGTTTGCTGCGCGAA
