>Addgene plasmid #87098 | pET28b-pvdA WT | depositor partial sequence | sequence record 169971 | pvdA coding region
ATGACTCAGGCAACTGCAACCGCCGTGGTTCACGATCTCATCGGTGTCGGCTTCGGCCCTTCCAATATCG
CCCTGGCGATTGCCCTCCAGGAACGGGCCCAGGCGCAGGGCGCCCTGGAAGTGCTGTTCCTGGACAAGCA
GGGCGACTACCGCTGGCACGGCAACACCCTGGTGTCGCAGAGCGAGTTGCAGATCTCCTTCCTCAAGGAC
CTGGTGTCCCTGCGCAACCCCACCAGTCCGTATTCCTTCGTCAACTACCTGCACAAGCACGATCGTCTGG
TCGACTTCATCAACCTGGGCACCTTCTATCCCTGCCGGATGGAGTTCAACGACTACCTGCGCTGGGTCGC
CAGCCACTTCCAGGAGCAGAGCCGCTACGGCGAAGAGGTCCTGCGCATCGAGCCGATGCTGAGCGCCGGC
CAGGTCGAGGCGCTGCGGGTGATCTCGCGCAACGCCGACGGCGAGGAGCTGGTGCGCACCACCCGCGCCC
TGGTGGTCAGTCCCGGCGGCACCCCGCGTATCCCGCAGGTGTTCCGTGCGCTCAAGGGCGACGGCCGGGT
GTTCCACCACAGCCAGTACCTGGAACACATGGCCAAGCAGCCCTGCAGCAGTGGCAAGCCGATGAAGATC
GCCATTATCGGCGGCGGGCAGAGCGCGGCGGAGGCCTTCATCGACCTCAACGACAGCTACCCGTCGGTGC
AGGCCGACATGATCCTGCGTGCCTCGGCGCTCAAGCCGGCGGACGATAGCCCGTTCGTCAACGAAGTGTT
CGCGCCGAAGTTCACCGATCTCATCTACAGCCGCGAACATGCCGAACGCGAGCGTTTGCTGCGCGAATAC
CACAACACCAACTATTCGGTGGTGGATACCGACCTGATCGAGCGCATCTACGGCGTCTTCTACCGCCAGA
AAGTCTCCGGCATCCCGCGCCACGCCTTCCGTTGCATGACCACCGTGGAGCGCGCGACCGCCACCGCCCA
GGGCATCGAGCTGGCGTTGCGCGACGCCGGTAGCGGCGAGCTAAGCGTAGAGACCTACGACGCAGTGATC
CTGGCCACCGGCTATGAGCGCCAGTTGCACCGCCAACTGCTCGAACCGCTGGCGGAGTACCTCGGCGACC
ACGAGATCGGCCGCGACTACCGCCTGCAGACCGACGAGCGCTGCAAGGTGGCGATCTACGCGCAGGGCTT
CAGCCAGGCCAGCCATGGCCTCAGCGACACCCTGCTGTCGGTGCTGCCGGTGCGTGCCGAGGAAATCTCC
GGCTCCCTGTACCAGCACCTGAAGCCCGGTACTGCGGCCCGCGCCCTGCACGAGCACGCCCTGGCCAGCT
GA
